>Addgene plasmid #222623 | pcDNA5-FRT/T0-Flag-CIP2A | addgene full sequence | sequence record 439558 | Addgene NGS Result
AAAAACAGGAAGGCAAAATGCCGCAAAAAAGGGAATAAGGGCGACACGGAAATGTTGAATACTCATACTC
TTCCTTTTTCAATATTATTGAAGCATTTATCAGGGTTATTGTCTCATGAGCGGATACATATTTGAATGTA
TTTAGAAAAATAAACAAATAGGGGTTCCGCGCACATTTCCCCGAAAAGTGCCACCTGACGTCGACGGATC
GGGAGATCTCCCGATCCCCTATGGTGCACTCTCAGTACAATCTGCTCTGATGCCGCATAGTTAAGCCAGT
ATCTGCTCCCTGCTTGTGTGTTGGAGGTCGCTGAGTAGTGCGCGAGCAAAATTTAAGCTACAACAAGGCA
AGGCTTGACCGACAATTGCATGAAGAATCTGCTTAGGGTTAGGCGTTTTGCGCTGCTTCGCGATGTACGG
GCCAGATATACGCGTTGACATTGATTATTGACTAGTTATTAATAGTAATCAATTACGGGGTCATTAGTTC
ATAGCCCATATATGGAGTTCCGCGTTACATAACTTACGGTAAATGGCCCGCCTGGCTGACCGCCCAACGA
CCCCCGCCCATTGACGTCAATAATGACGTATGTTCCCATAGTAACGCCAATAGGGACTTTCCATTGACGT
CAATGGGTGGAGTATTTACGGTAAACTGCCCACTTGGCAGTACATCAAGTGTATCATATGCCAAGTACGC
CCCCTATTGACGTCAATGACGGTAAATGGCCCGCCTGGCATTATGCCCAGTACATGACCTTATGGGACTT
TCCTACTTGGCAGTACATCTACGTATTAGTCATCGCTATTACCATGGTGATGCGGTTTTGGCAGTACATC
AATGGGCGTGGATAGCGGTTTGACTCACGGGGATTTCCAAGTCTCCACCCCATTGACGTCAATGGGAGTT
TGTTTTGGCACCAAAATCAACGGGACTTTCCAAAATGTCGTAACAACTCCGCCCCATTGACGCAAATGGG
CGGTAGGCGTGTACGGTGGGAGGTCTATATAAGCAGAGCTCTCCCTATCAGTGATAGAGATCTCCCTATC
AGTGATAGAGATCGTCGACGAGCTCGTTTAGTGAACCGTCAGATCGCCTGGAGACGCCATCCACGCTGTT
TTGACCTCCATAGAAGACACCGGGACCGATCCAGCCTCCGGACTCTAGCGTTTAAACTTAAGCTTGGTAC
CATGGACTACAAAGACGATGACGATAAAGCCGCCAGTTTAAACGGCGCGCCA
[2715 nt withheld, positions 1243-3957]
TAAGAATTCTGCAGATATCCATCACACTGGCGGCCGCTCGAGTCTAGAGGGCCCGTTTAAACCCGCTGAT
CAGCCTCGACTGTGCCTTCTAGTTGCCAGCCATCTGTTGTTTGCCCCTCCCCCGTGCCTTCCTTGACCCT
GGAAGGTGCCACTCCCACTGTCCTTTCCTAATAAAATGAGGAAATTGCATCGCATTGTCTGAGTAGGTGT
CATTCTATTCTGGGGGGTGGGGTGGGGCAGGACAGCAAGGGGGAGGATTGGGAAGACAATAGCAGGCATG
CTGGGGATGCGGTGGGCTCTATGGCTTCTGAGGCGGAAAGAACCAGCTGGGGCTCTAGGGGGTATCCCC
[124 nt withheld, positions 4307-4430]
C
[91 nt withheld, positions 4432-4522]
AGGGTGATGGTTCACGTACCTAGAAGTTCCTATTCCGAAGTTCCTATTCTCTAGAAAGTATAGGAACTTC
CTTGGCCAAAAAGCCTGAACTCACCGCGACGTCTGTCGAGAAGTTTCTGATCGAAAAGTTCGACAGCGTC
TCCGACCTGATGCAGCTCTCGGAGGGCGAAGAATCTCGTGCTTTCAGCTTCGATGTAGGAGGGCGTGGAT
ATGTCCTGCGGGTAAATAGCTGCGCCGATGGTTTCTACAAAGATCGTTATGTTTATCGGCACTTTGCATC
GGCCGCGCTCCCGATTCCGGAAGTGCTTGACATTGGGGAGTTCAGCGAGAGCCTGACCTATTGCATCTCC
CGCCGTGCACAGGGTGTCACGTTGCAAGACCTGCCTGAAACCGAACTGCCCGCTGTTCTGCAGCCGGTCG
CGGAGGCCATGGATGCGATCGCTGCGGCCGATCTTAGCCAGACGAGCGGGTTCGGCCCATTCGGACCGCA
AGGAATCGGTCAATACACTACATGGCGTGATTTCATATGCGCGATTGCTGATCCCCATGTGTATCACTGG
CAAACTGTGATGGACGACACCGTCAGTGCGTCCGTCGCGCAGGCTCTCGATGAGCTGATGCTTTGGGCCG
AGGACTGCCCCGAAGTCCGGCACCTCGTGCACGCGGATTTCGGCTCCAACAATGTCCTGACGGACAATGG
CCGCATAACAGCGGTCATTGACTGGAGCGAGGCGATGTTCGGGGATTCCCAATACGAGGTCGCCAACATC
TTCTTCTGGAGGCCGTGGTTGGCTTGTATGGAGCAGCAGACGCGCTACTTCGAGCGGAGGCATCCGGAGC
TTGCAGGATCGCCGCGGCTCCGGGCGTATATGCTCCGCATTGGTCTTGACCAACTCTATCAGAGCTTGGT
TGACGGCAATTTCGATGATGCAGCTTGGGCGCAGGGTCGATGCGACGCAATCGTCCGATCCGGAGCCGGG
ACTGTCGGGCGTACACAAATCGCCCGCAGAAGCGCGGCCGTCTGGACCGATGGCTGTGTAGAAGTACTCG
CCGATAGTGGAAACCGACGCCCCAGCACTCGTCCGAGGGCAAAGGAATAGCACGTACTACGAGATTTCGA
TTCCACCGCCGCCTTCTATGAAAGGTTGGGCTTCGGAATCGTTTTCCGGGACGCCGGCTGGATGATCCTC
CAGCGCGGGGATCTCATGCTGGAGTTCTTCGCCCACCCCAACTTGTTTATTGCAGCTTATAATGGTTACA
AATAAAGCAATAGCATCACAAATTTCACAAATAAAGCATTTTTTTCACTGCATTCTAGTTGTGGTTTGTC
CAAACTCATCAATGTATCTTATCATGTCTGTATACCGTCGACCTCTAGCTAGAGCTTGGCGTAATCATGG
TCATAGCTGTTTCCTGTGTGAAATTGTTATCCGCTCACAATTCCACACAACATACGAGCCGGAAGCATAA
AGTGTAAAGCCTGGGGTGCCTAATGAGTGAGCTAACTCACATTAATTGCGTTGCGCTCACTGCCCGCTTT
CCAGTCGGGAAACCTGTCGTGCCAGCTGCATTAATGAATCGGCCAACGCGCGGGGAGAGGCGGTTTGCGT
ATTGGGCGCTCTTCCGCTTCCTCGCTCACTGACTCGCTGCGCTCGGTCGTTCGGCTGCGGCGAGCGGTAT
CAGCTCACTCAAAGGCGGTAATACGGTTATCCACAGAATCAGGGGATAACGCAGGAAAGAACATGTGAGC
AAAAGGCCAGCAAAAGGCCAGGAACCGTAAAAAGGCCGCGTTGCTGGCGTTTTTCCATAGGCTCCGCCCC
CCTGACGAGCATCACAAAAATCGACGCTCAAGTCAGAGGTGGCGAAACCCGACAGGACTATAAAGATACC
AGGCGTTTCCCCCTGGAAGCTCCCTCGTGCGCTCTCCTGTTCCGACCCTGCCGCTTACCGGATACCTGTC
CGCCTTTCTCCCTTCGGGAAGCGTGGCGCTTTCTCATAGCTCACGCTGTAGGTATCTCAGTTCGGTGTAG
GTCGTTCGCTCCAAGCTGGGCTGTGTGCACGAACCCCCCGTTCAGCCCGACCGCTGCGCCTTATCCGGTA
ACTATCGTCTTGAGTCCAACCCGGTAAGACACGACTTATCGCCACTGGCAGCAGCCACTGGTAACAGGAT
TAGCAGAGCGAGGTATGTAGGCGGTGCTACAGAGTTCTTGAAGTGGTGGCCTAACTACGGCTACACTAGA
AGAACAGTATTTGGTATCTGCGCTCTGCTGAAGCCAGTTACCTTCGGAAAAAGAGTTGGTAGCTCTTGAT
CCGGCAAACAAACCACCGCTGGTAGCGGTGGTTTTTTTGTTTGCAAGCAGCAGATTACGCGCAGAAAAAA
AGGATCTCAAGAAGATCCTTTGATCTTTTCTACGGGGTCTGACGCTCAGTGGAACGAAAACTCACGTTAA
GGGATTTTGGTCATGAGATTATCAAAAAGGATCTTCACCTAGATCCTTTTAAATTAAAAATGAAGTTTTA
AATCAATCTAAAGTATATATGAGTAAACTTGGTCTGACAGTTACCAATGCTTAATCAGTGAGGCACCTAT
CTCAGCGATCTGTCTATTTCGTTCATCCATAGTTGCCTGACTCCCCGTCGTGTAGATAACTACGATACGG
GAGGGCTTACCATCTGGCCCCAGTGCTGCAATGATACCGCGAGACCCACGCTCACCGGCTCCAGATTTAT
CAGCAATAAACCAGCCAGCCGGAAGGGCCGAGCGCAGAAGTGGTCCTGCAACTTTATCCGCCTCCATCCA
GTCTATTAATTGTTGCCGGGAAGCTAGAGTAAGTAGTTCGCCAGTTAATAGTTTGCGCAACGTTGTTGCC
ATTGCTACAGGCATCGTGGTGTCACGCTCGTCGTTTGGTATGGCTTCATTCAGCTCCGGTTCCCAACGAT
CAAGGCGAGTTACATGATCCCCCATGTTGTGCAAAAAAGCGGTTAGCTCCTTCGGTCCTCCGATCGTTGT
CAGAAGTAAGTTGGCCGCAGTGTTATCACTCATGGTTATGGCAGCACTGCATAATTCTCTTACTGTCATG
CCATCCGTAAGATGCTTTTCTGTGACTGGTGAGTACTCAACCAAGTCATTCTGAGAATAGTGTATGCGGC
GACCGAGTTGCTCTTGCCCGGCGTCAATACGGGATAATACCGCGCCACATAGCAGAACTTTAAAAGTGCT
CATCATTGGAAAACGTTCTTCGGGGCGAAAACTCTCAAGGATCTTACCGCTGTTGAGATCCAGTTCGATG
TAACCCACTCGTGCACCCAACTGATCTTCAGCATCTTTTACTTTCACCAGCGTTTCTGGGTGAGC
Features (pLannotate 1.2.2; 22 found; start..end, strand, type, name):
     67..171     -  promoter       AmpR promoter: bla
    230..282     -  misc_feature   bom (fragment): basis of mobility region from pBR322
    437..816     +  enhancer       CMV enhancer: human cytomegalovirus immediate early enhancer
    817..1020    +  promoter       CMV promoter: human cytomegalovirus (CMV) immediate early promoter
   1022..1041    +  promoter       PLtetO-1 promoter (fragment): modified phage lambda PL promoter with tet operator sites (Lutz and Bujard, 1997)
   1043..1062    +  promoter       PLtetO-1 promoter (fragment): modified phage lambda PL promoter with tet operator sites (Lutz and Bujard, 1997)
   1070..1103    +  promoter       TRE3GV promoter (fragment): 3rd-generation Tet-responsive promoter that can be activated by binding of Tet-On® 3G, optimized for retroviral and lentiviral vectors
   1194..1218    +  CDS            3xFLAG (fragment): three tandem FLAG® epitope tags
   1243..3957    +  CDS            CIP2A (sequence withheld): CIP2A_HUMAN - Also known as KIAA1524. Experimental evidence at protein level: Swiss-Prot protein existence level 1. Oncoprotein that inhibits PP2A and stabilizes MYC in human malignancies. Promotes anchorage-independent cell growth and tumor formation. From Homo sapiens (Human).
   4037..4261    +  polyA_signal   bGH poly(A) signal: bovine growth hormone polyadenylation signal
   4265..4286    +  promoter       SV40 promoter (fragment): SV40 enhancer and early promoter
   4307..4540    +  rep_origin     f1 ori (fragment) (sequence partly withheld): f1 bacteriophage origin of replication; arrow indicates direction of (+) strand synthesis
   4545..4592    +  protein_bind   FRT: FLP-mediated recombination occurs in the 8-bp core sequence TCTAGAAA (Turan and Bode, 2011). FLP recombinase from the Saccharomyces cerevisiae 2μ plasmid
   4600..5622    +  CDS            HygR: hygromycin B phosphotransferase confers resistance to hygromycin
   5632..5757    +  CDS            ble (fragment): BLE_KLEPN - Experimental evidence at protein level: Swiss-Prot protein existence level 1. Binding protein with a strong affinity to the bleomycin family of antibiotics. Binds to CL990; an antimitotic-antibiotic compound. From Klebsiella pneumoniae.
   5752..5873    +  polyA_signal   SV40 poly(A) signal: SV40 polyadenylation signal
   5946..5962    -  protein_bind   lac operator: The lac repressor binds to the lac operator to inhibit transcription in E. coli. This inhibition can be relieved by adding lactose or isopropyl-β-D-thiogalactopyranoside (IPTG). lac repressor encoded by lacI
   5970..6000    -  promoter       lac promoter: promoter for the E. coli lac operon
   6015..6036    -  protein_bind   CAP binding site: CAP binding activates transcription in the presence of cAMP. E. coli catabolite activator protein
   6049..6141    -  CDS            lacI (fragment): lac repressor; lacI; The lac repressor binds to the lac operator to inhibit transcription in E. coli. This inhibition can be relieved by adding lactose or isopropyl-β-D-thiogalactopyranoside (IPTG).
   6324..6912    -  rep_origin     ori: high-copy-number ColE1/pMB1/pBR322/pUC origin of replication
   7083..66      -  CDS            AmpR (across the origin): β-lactamase; bla; confers resistance to ampicillin, carbenicillin, and related antibiotics
