[The description below was written by a language model from this plasmid's Addgene catalogue record and pLannotate feature annotations shown in this document.]
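Description:
pcDNA5-FRT/T0-Flag-CIP2A is a mammalian expression plasmid built on the commercial pcDNA5 FRT/TO backbone, modified to supply an N-terminal Flag tag, and carries the human CIP2A coding sequence (also known as KIAA1524, about 2.7 kb) in a construct of roughly 7.9 kb. It is propagated in E. coli as a high-copy plasmid through a ColE1/pUC-type origin with ampicillin resistance. The annotation also picks up small backbone remnants such as f1 ori, lac promoter/operator and bom fragments, which have no role in the expression design.

Expression is driven by the CMV immediate-early enhancer and promoter. Two short tet operator matches lie immediately downstream; the annotation software labels them as PLtetO-1 and TRE fragments, but they correspond to the tandem TetO sites of a tetracycline-regulated CMV promoter. In cells expressing the Tet repressor, transcription is held off until tetracycline or doxycycline is added, while in cells lacking the repressor the promoter behaves constitutively. A Flag epitope (annotated as a partial 3xFLAG match) precedes the CIP2A open reading frame, and the transcript ends at a bovine growth hormone polyadenylation signal.

Downstream sits an FRT site directly abutting a hygromycin phosphotransferase gene with an SV40 poly(A) signal but no full promoter of its own. This is the arrangement used for Flp recombinase-mediated integration into a host line carrying a genomic FRT landing site, where correct insertion activates hygromycin resistance and yields isogenic, single-copy stable lines. The record states its purpose simply as mammalian expression of Flag-tagged CIP2A, and it comes from work on the CIP2A–TOPBP1 axis in chromosome stability and BRCA-mutated cancer.
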