Addgene plasmid #222623: pcDNA5-FRT/T0-Flag-CIP2A
Purpose: mammalian expression vector of Flag-tagged CIP2A
Depositing lab: Daniel Durocher. Depositing organization: Sinai Health System. Publication: The CIP2A-TOPBP1 axis safeguards chromosome stability and is a synthetic lethal target for BRCA-mutated cancer. Adam S, Rossi SE, Moatti N, De Marco Zompit M, Xue Y, Ng TF, Alvarez-Quilon A, Desjardins J, Bhaskaran V, Martino G, Setiaputra D, Noordermeer SM, Ohsumi TK, Hustedt N, Szilard RK, Chaudhary N, Munro M, Veloso A, Melo H, Yin SY, Papp R, Young JTF, Zinda M, Stucki M, Durocher D. Nat Cancer. 2021 Dec;2(12):1357-1371. doi: 10.1038/s43018-021-00266-w. Epub 2021 Nov 11. PubMed 35121901.
Backbone
  Vector backbone: pcDNA5 Flag-FRT-T0
  Backbone manufacturer: ThermoFisher
  Backbone size w/o insert (bp): 5161
  Total vector size (bp): 7877
  Vector type: Mammalian Expression
  Selectable markers: Hygromycin
Growth in bacteria
  Bacterial resistance: Ampicillin, 100 μg/mL
  Growth temperature: 37°C
  Growth strain: DH5alpha
  Copy number: High Copy
Gene/Insert
  Gene/Insert name: CIP2A
  Species: H. sapiens (human)
  Insert size (bp): 2715
  Entrez Gene: CIP2A (a.k.a. KIAA1524, NOCIVA, p90)
  Promoter: CMV
  Tag / fusion protein: Flag (N terminal on insert)
  Cloning method: Other
  Sequencing primers: 5′ cgcaaatgggcggtaggcgtg
Terms and licenses: Academic/Nonprofit Terms; Industry Terms: Not Available to Industry
How to cite: pcDNA5-FRT/T0-Flag-CIP2A was a gift from Daniel Durocher (Addgene plasmid # 222623 ; http://n2t.net/addgene:222623 ; RRID:Addgene_222623)
